Addgene plasmid #207544: Halo-WIPI2 HRD
Purpose: Homologous recombination donor to integrate a 3xFLAG-HaloTag at the endogenous WIPI2 locus in human cells
Depositing lab: Jens Schmidt. Depositing organization: Michigan State University. Publication: Quantitative analysis of autophagy reveals the role of ATG9 and ATG2 in autophagosome formation. Broadbent DG, Barnaba C, Perez GI, Schmidt JC. J Cell Biol. 2023 Jul 3;222(7):e202210078. doi: 10.1083/jcb.202210078. Epub 2023 Apr 28. PubMed 37115157.
Backbone
  Vector backbone: pFastBac dual
  Backbone size w/o insert (bp): 5500
  Total vector size (bp): 9000
  Vector type: Mammalian Expression
Growth in bacteria
  Bacterial resistance: Ampicillin, 100 μg/mL
  Growth temperature: 37°C
  Growth strain: DH5alpha
  Copy number: High Copy
Gene/Insert
  Gene/Insert name: HaloTag flanked by human WIPI2 locus sequences
  Species: H. sapiens (human), Synthetic
  Promoter: Endogenous
  Tag / fusion protein: HaloTag (N terminal on insert)
  Cloning method: Gibson Cloning
  Sequencing primers: 5′ GCTTTAAAAAACCTCCCACACCTC; 3′ AAA CCA CAA CTA GAA TGC AGT GA
Terms and licenses: Academic/Nonprofit Terms; Industry Terms: Not Available to Industry
How to cite: Halo-WIPI2 HRD was a gift from Jens Schmidt (Addgene plasmid # 207544 ; http://n2t.net/addgene:207544 ; RRID:Addgene_207544)
