[The description below was written by a language model from this plasmid's Addgene catalogue record and pLannotate feature annotations shown in this document.]
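Description:
Halo-WIPI2 HRD is a homologous recombination donor plasmid used to knock a 3xFLAG-HaloTag into the endogenous WIPI2 locus of human cells, so that the autophagy protein WIPI2 is made as an N-terminally tagged fusion under its own promoter. It is built by Gibson assembly in a pFastBac Dual backbone. It therefore carries baculovirus shuttle elements that play no evident role in genome editing: the polyhedrin and p10 promoters, HSV TK and SV40 poly(A) signals, and a gentamicin resistance gene, all lying between the Tn7L and Tn7R transposon ends. In bacteria the plasmid replicates from a high-copy ColE1/pUC-type origin and is selected with ampicillin through the bla gene. An f1 origin is also present.

The annotated payload reads in order as a 3xFLAG epitope, a single loxP site, the HaloTag coding sequence, a TEV protease cleavage site, and then a short stretch matching the start of the WIPI2 coding sequence. That WIPI2 stretch presumably lies within the downstream homology arm, and unannotated sequence on either side of the tag cassette likely corresponds to the human WIPI2 locus sequences named in the catalogue entry. HaloTag binds chloroalkane ligands covalently, allowing fluorescent labelling of the fusion in cells, while 3xFLAG supports detection or purification and the TEV site allows the tags to be removed. The record does not explain the lone loxP site. The catalogue lists a total size of about 9,000 bp, whereas the sequenced record is 7,153 nt, a discrepancy the record leaves unresolved. The associated work concerns quantitative analysis of autophagosome formation.
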