Features (pLannotate 1.2.2; 22 found; start..end, strand, type, name):
    286..337     -  misc_feature   bom (fragment): basis of mobility region from pBR322
    405..629     -  mobile_element Tn7R: mini-Tn7 element (right end of the Tn7 transposon) Tn7
    696..1229    -  CDS            GmR: gentamycin acetyltransferase; aacC1; confers resistance to gentamycin
   1418..1446    -  promoter       Pc promoter: intI1 (promoter lies within the coding sequence); class 1 integron promoter
   1424..1783    -  CDS            YPR2_ECOLX (fragment): Protein predicted: Swiss-Prot protein existence level 4. From Escherichia coli.
   1954..2002    -  polyA_signal   HSV TK poly(A) signal: herpes simplex virus thymidine kinase polyadenylation signal (Cole and Stacy, 1985)
   2138..2247    -  promoter       p10 promoter: baculovirus promoter for expression in insect cells
   2271..2362    +  promoter       polyhedrin promoter: polh from Autographa californica; promoter for the baculovirus polyhedrin gene
   2515..2598    +  CDS            large T antigen (fragment): large T antigen from SV40 (simian virus 40)
   2621..2645    +  polyA_signal   hGH poly(A) signal (fragment): human growth hormone polyadenylation signal
   3081..3146    +  CDS            3xFLAG: three tandem FLAG® epitope tags, followed by an enterokinase cleavage site
   3147..3180    -  protein_bind   loxP: Cre-mediated recombination occurs in the 8-bp core sequence (GCATACAT). Cre recombinase
   3189..4079    +  CDS            HaloTag®: modified bacterial dehalogenase that forms covalent bonds with chloroalkane derivatives
   4092..4112    +  CDS            TEV site: tobacco etch virus (TEV) protease recognition and cleavage site
   4137..4238    +  CDS            Wipi2 (fragment): WIPI2_MOUSE - Experimental evidence at protein level: Swiss-Prot protein existence level 1. Component of the autophagy machinery that controls the major intracellular degradation process by which cytoplasmic materials are packaged into autophagosomes and delivered to lysosomes for degradation. Involved in an early step of the formation of preautophagosomal structures. Binds and is activated by phosphatidylinositol 3-phosphate (PtdIns3P) forming on membranes of the endoplasmic reticulum upon activation of the upstream ULK1 and PI3 kinases (PubMed:23051912, PubMed:23291478, PubMed:24954904). Med
   4537..4671    +  polyA_signal   SV40 poly(A) signal: SV40 polyadenylation signal
   4700..4865    -  mobile_element Tn7L: mini-Tn7 element (left end of the Tn7 transposon) Tn7
   5028..5044    +  CDS            lacZα (fragment): LacZα fragment of β-galactosidase; lacZ fragment
   5049..5503    +  rep_origin     f1 ori (sequence partly withheld): f1 bacteriophage origin of replication; arrow indicates direction of (+) strand synthesis
   5529..5633    +  promoter       AmpR promoter: bla
   5634..6494    +  CDS            AmpR: β-lactamase; bla; confers resistance to ampicillin, carbenicillin, and related antibiotics
   6665..100     +  rep_origin     ori (across the origin): high-copy-number ColE1/pMB1/pBR322/pUC origin of replication
>Addgene plasmid #207544 | Halo-WIPI2 HRD | addgene full sequence | sequence record 429537 | Addgene NGS Result
GGGAAACGCCTGGTATCTTTATAGTCCTGTCGGGTTTCGCCACCTCTGACTTGAGCGTCGATTTTTGTGA
TGCTCGTCAGGGGGGCGGAGCCTATGGAAAAACGCCAGCAACGCGGCCTTTTTACGGTTCCTGGCCTTTT
GCTGGCCTTTTGCTCACATGTTCTTTCCTGCGTTATCCCCTGATTCTGTGGATAACCGTATTACCGCCTT
TGAGTGAGCTGATACCGCTCGCCGCAGCCGAACGACCGAGCGCAGCGAGTCAGTGAGCGAGGAAGCGGAA
GAGCGCCTGATGCGGTATTTTCTCCTTACGCATCTGTGCGGTATTTCACACCGCATAGACCAGCCGCGTA
ACCTGGCAAAATCGGTTACGGTTGAGTAATAAATGGATGCCCTGCGTAAGCGGGTGTGGGCGGACAATAA
AGTCTTAAACTGAACAAAATAGATCTAAACTATGACAATAAAGTCTTAAACTAGACAGAATAGTTGTAAA
CTGAAATCAGTCCAGTTATGCTGTGAAAAAGCATACTGGACTTTTGTTATGGCTAAAGCAAACTCTTCAT
TTTCTGAAGTGCAAATTGCCCGTCGTATTAAAGAGGGGCGTGGCCAAGGGCATGGTAAAGACTATATTCG
CGGCGTTGTGACAATTTACCGAACAACTCCGCGGCCGGGAAGCCGATCTCGGCTTGAACGAATTGTTAGG
TGGCGGTACTTGGGTCGATATCAAAGTGCATCACTTCTTCCCGTATGCCCAACTTTGTATAGAGAGCCAC
TGCGGGATCGTCACCGTAATCTGCTTGCACGTAGATCACATAAGCACCAAGCGCGTTGGCCTCATGCTTG
AGGAGATTGATGAGCGCGGTGGCAATGCCCTGCCTCCGGTGCTCGCCGGAGACTGCGAGATCATAGATAT
AGATCTCACTACGCGGCTGCTCAAACTTGGGCAGAACGTAAGCCGCGAGAGCGCCAACAACCGCTTCTTG
GTCGAAGGCAGCAAGCGCGATGAATGTCTTACTACGGAGCAAGTTCCCGAGGTAATCGGAGTCCGGCTGA
TGTTGGGAGTAGGTGGCTACGTCTCCGAACTCACGACCGAAAAGATCAAGAGCAGCCCGCATGGATTTGA
CTTGGTCAGGGCCGAGCCTACATGTGCGAATGATGCCCATACTTGAGCCACCTAACTTTGTTTTAGGGCG
ACTGCCCTGCTGCGTAACATCGTTGCTGCTGCGTAACATCGTTGCTGCTCCATAACATCAAACATCGACC
CACGGCGTAACGCGCTTGCTGCTTGGATGCCCGAGGCATAGACTGTACAAAAAAACAGTCATAACAAGCC
ATGAAAACCGCCACTGCGCCGTTACCACCGCTGCGTTCGGTCAAGGTTCTGGACCAGTTGCGTGAGCGCA
TACGCTACTTGCATTACAGTTTACGAACCGAACAGGCTTATGTCAACTGGGTTCGTGCCTTCATCCGTTT
CCACGGTGTGCGTCACCCGGCAACCTTGGGCAGCAGCGAAGTCGAGGCATTTCTGTCCTGGCTGGCGAAC
GAGCGCAAGGTTTCGGTCTCCACGCATCGTCAGGCATTGGCGGCCTTGCTGTTCTTCTACGGCAAGGTGC
TGTGCACGGATCTGCCCTTGCTTCAGGAGATCGGTAGACCTCGGCCGTCGCGGCGCTTGCCGGTGGTGCT
GACCCCGGATGAAGTGGTTCGCATCCTCGGTTTTCTGGAAGGCGAGCATCGTTTGTTCGCCCAGGACTCT
AGCTATAGTTCTAGTGGTTGGCTACGTACCCGTAGTGGCTATGGCAGGGCTTGCCGCCCCGACGTTGGCT
GCGAGCCCTGGGCCTTCACCCGAACTTGGGGGTTGGGGTGGGGAAAAGGAAGAAACGCGGGCGTATTGGT
CCCAATGGGGTCTCGGTGGGGTATCGACAGAGTGCCAGCCCTGGGACCGAACCCCGCGTTTATGAACAAA
CGACCCAACACCCGTGCGTTTTATTCTGTCTTTTTATTGCCGTCATAGCGCGGGTTCCTTCCGGTATTGT
CTCCTTCCGTGTTTCAGTTAGCCTCCCCCATCTCCCGGTACCGCATGCTATGCATCAGCTGCTAGCACCA
TGGCTCGAGATCCCGGGTGATCAAGTCTTCGTCGAGTGATTGTAAATAAAATGTAATTTACAGTATAGTA
TTTTAATTAATATACAAATGATTTGATAATAATTCTTATTTAACTATAATATATTGTGTTGGGTTGAATT
AAAGGTCCGTATACTCCGGAATATTAATAGATCATGGAGATAATTAAAATGATAACCATCTCGCAAATAA
ATAAGTATTTTACTGTTTTCGTAACAGTTTTGTAATAAAAAAACCTATAAATATTCCGGATTATTCATAC
CGTCCCACCATCGGGCGCGGATCCCGGTCCGAAGCGCGCGGAATTCAAAGGCCTACGTCGACGAGCTCAC
TAGTCGCGGCCGCTTTCGAATCTAGAGCCTGCAGTCTCGACAAGCTTGTCGAGAAGTACTAGAGGATCAT
AATCAGCCATACCACATTTGTAGAGGTTTTACTTGCTTTAAAAAACCTCCCACACCTCCCCCTGAACCTG
AAACATAAAATGAATGCAATTGTTGTTGTTCTCCCAAAATGCTGGGATTACAGGCCACCGTGCCTGGCCA
TTGAGTGTTATTAAGAGGAGGGTACGCAGAAAACAGACTCCCGCCAGCTCTGCCCCATGCGCATGAGCGG
CCGCCGCTCGCCCTCAGCCAGGCCCAGCGCGCCCCGACGCGTCCCCACGCCTGCGTGATCCACCGGAACC
CAAGCCCAGGCAGGCGGTGAGAGGGCGGGGCCTCCGCAGTGCGACTGCGCCGCTCGAGGCCGTGCGTCGC
GGGGGCGGGGCCGCGCAGGCGTACCGGGTGCCCCGGCTCTGGAGCATAAACAAGAGCGGGGACGGGATGA
GGCGGCGGTTGATCCCAGGGTGGCGAGTGGCGGCGACCGAGGCGGCGAGCGGGGCCCGGCGCCGACCCTG
AGTGCAGCCTGACCCGCCCTCGCGCGCGCGCCCTCCCCGGCCGGGCCCACTCGCCGCGCGCCCAGCCATG
GACTACAAAGACCATGACGGTGATTATAAAGATCATGATATCGATTACAAGGATGACGATGACAAGATAA
CTTCGTATAATGTATGCTATACGAAGTTATCCGGTACCATGGCAGAAATCGGTACTGGCTTTCCATTCGA
CCCCCATTATGTGGAAGTCCTGGGCGAGCGCATGCACTACGTCGATGTTGGTCCGCGCGATGGCACCCCT
GTGCTGTTCCTGCACGGTAACCCGACCTCCTCCTACGTGTGGCGCAACATCATCCCGCATGTTGCACCGA
CCCATCGCTGCATTGCTCCAGACCTGATCGGTATGGGCAAATCCGACAAACCAGACCTGGGTTATTTCTT
CGACGACCACGTCCGCTTCATGGATGCCTTCATCGAAGCCCTGGGTCTGGAAGAGGTCGTCCTGGTCATT
CACGACTGGGGCTCCGCTCTGGGTTTCCACTGGGCCAAGCGCAATCCAGAGCGCGTCAAAGGTATTGCAT
TTATGGAGTTCATCCGCCCTATCCCGACCTGGGACGAATGGCCAGAATTTGCCCGCGAGACCTTCCAGGC
CTTCCGCACCACCGACGTCGGCCGCAAGCTGATCATCGATCAGAACGTTTTTATCGAGGGTACGCTGCCG
ATGGGTGTCGTCCGCCCGCTGACTGAAGTCGAGATGGACCATTACCGCGAGCCGTTCCTGAATCCTGTTG
ACCGCGAGCCACTGTGGCGCTTCCCAAACGAGCTGCCAATCGCCGGTGAGCCAGCGAACATCGTCGCGCT
GGTCGAAGAATACATGGACTGGCTGCACCAGTCCCCTGTCCCGAAGCTGCTGTTCTGGGGCACCCCAGGC
GTTCTGATCCCACCGGCCGAAGCCGCTCGCCTGGCCAAAAGCCTGCCTAACTGCAAGGCTGTGGACATCG
GCCCGGGTCTGAATCTGCTGCAAGAAGACAACCCGGACCTGATCGGCAGCGAGATCGCGCGCTGGCTGTC
GACGCTCGAGATTTCCGGCGAGCCAACCACTGAGGATCTGTACTTTCAGAGCGATAACGCGATCGCTTCC
GGTACCAACCTGGCGAGCCAGAGCGGGGAGGCCGGCGCCGGCCAGCTGCTCTTCGCCAACTTCAACCAGG
ACAACACGTAAGGCCGGGGTCGGGGGTCGGAGTCGGGGTGAGGCCAGGGTCGGACCCGGGCTAGGGGGAG
GGCCTCGCTGCCAAGCTCGGCGGCGTCGCAGGCTCGGCCTCCCCGCGGGCCAAGGCGCGCAGAGGCGTCC
CCAGGGGCGGGCCCGGGGCGTGCAGGGAGGGGCGCCCTCCAGGGAGACCCTCGGGTGCTGGCCTGGAGCT
GCGGTCCCGGAGCGGGAGAGGTGGTGGAGAGGGGGCTGCTTTCACTCTCTTGCGGGGAGGCCCCCTGGCT
TCAGACTTAACTACTTCTCGCAAAGTTGGGGCCGAACTTTGGGGCTTGACTTGTCTAACTTGTTTATTGC
AGCTTATAATGGTTACAAATAAAGCAATAGCATCACAAATTTCACAAATAAAGCATTTTTTTCACTGCAT
TCTAGTTGTGGTTTGTCCAAACTCATCAATGTATCTTATCATGTCTGGATCTGATCACTGCTTGAGCCTA
GGAGATCCGAACCAGATAAGTGAAATCTAGTTCCAAACTATTTTGTCATTTTTAATTTTCGTATTAGCTT
ACGACGCTACACCCAGTTCCCATCTATTTTGTCACTCTTCCCTAAATAATCCTTAAAAACTCCATTTCCA
CCCCTCCCAGTTCCCAACTATTTTGTCCGCCCACAGCGGGGCATTTTTCTTCCTGTTATGTTTTTAATCA
AACATCCTGCCAACTCCATGTGACAAACCGTCATCTTCGGCTACTTTTTCTCTGTCACAGAATGAAAATT
TTTCTGTCATCTCTTCGTTATTAATGTTTGTAATTGACTGAATATCAACGCTTATTTGCAGCCTGAATGG
CGAATGGG
[124 nt withheld, positions 5049-5172]
C
[91 nt withheld, positions 5174-5264]
A
[49 nt withheld, positions 5266-5314]
CCTTTGACGTTGGAGTCCACGTTCTT
[37 nt withheld, positions 5341-5377]
ACCCTATCTCGGTCTATTCTTTTGATTTATAAGGGATTTTGCCGATTTCGGCCTATTGGTTAAAAAATGA
GCTGATTTAACAAAAATTTAACGCGAATTTTAACAAAATATTAACGCTTACAATTTAGGTGGCACTTTTC
GGGGAAATGTGCGCGGAACCCCTATTTGTTTATTTTTCTAAATACATTCAAATATGTATCCGCTCATGAG
ACAATAACCCTGATAAATGCTTCAATAATATTGAAAAAGGAAGAGTATGAGTATTCAACATTTCCGTGTC
GCCCTTATTCCCTTTTTTGCGGCATTTTGCCTTCCTGTTTTTGCTCACCCAGAAACGCTGGTGAAAGTAA
AAGATGCTGAAGATCAGTTGGGTGCACGAGTGGGTTACATCGAACTGGATCTCAACAGCGGTAAGATCCT
TGAGAGTTTTCGCCCCGAAGAACGTTTTCCAATGATGAGCACTTTTAAAGTTCTGCTATGTGGCGCGGTA
TTATCCCGTATTGACGCCGGGCAAGAGCAACTCGGTCGCCGCATACACTATTCTCAGAATGACTTGGTTG
AGTACTCACCAGTCACAGAAAAGCATCTTACGGATGGCATGACAGTAAGAGAATTATGCAGTGCTGCCAT
AACCATGAGTGATAACACTGCGGCCAACTTACTTCTGACAACGATCGGAGGACCGAAGGAGCTAACCGCT
TTTTTGCACAACATGGGGGATCATGTAACTCGCCTTGATCGTTGGGAACCGGAGCTGAATGAAGCCATAC
CAAACGACGAGCGTGACACCACGATGCCTGTAGCAATGGCAACAACGTTGCGCAAACTATTAACTGGCGA
ACTACTTACTCTAGCTTCCCGGCAACAATTAATAGACTGGATGGAGGCGGATAAAGTTGCAGGACCACTT
CTGCGCTCGGCCCTTCCGGCTGGCTGGTTTATTGCTGATAAATCTGGAGCCGGTGAGCGTGGGTCTCGCG
GTATCATTGCAGCACTGGGGCCAGATGGTAAGCCCTCCCGTATCGTAGTTATCTACACGACGGGGAGTCA
GGCAACTATGGATGAACGAAATAGACAGATCGCTGAGATAGGTGCCTCACTGATTAAGCATTGGTAACTG
TCAGACCAAGTTTACTCATATATACTTTAGATTGATTTAAAACTTCATTTTTAATTTAAAAGGATCTAGG
TGAAGATCCTTTTTGATAATCTCATGACCAAAATCCCTTAACGTGAGTTTTCGTTCCACTGAGCGTCAGA
CCCCGTAGAAAAGATCAAAGGATCTTCTTGAGATCCTTTTTTTCTGCGCGTAATCTGCTGCTTGCAAACA
AAAAAACCACCGCTACCAGCGGTGGTTTGTTTGCCGGATCAAGAGCTACCAACTCTTTTTCCGAAGGTAA
CTGGCTTCAGCAGAGCGCAGATACCAAATACTGTTCTTCTAGTGTAGCCGTAGTTAGGCCACCACTTCAA
GAACTCTGTAGCACCGCCTACATACCTCGCTCTGCTAATCCTGTTACCAGTGGCTGCTGCCAGTGGCGAT
AAGTCGTGTCTTACCGGGTTGGACTCAAGACGATAGTTACCGGATAAGGCGCAGCGGTCGGGCTGAACGG
GGGGTTCGTGCACACAGCCCAGCTTGGAGCGAACGACCTACACCGAACTGAGATACCTACAGCGTGAGCT
ATGAGAAAGCGCCACGCTTCCCGAAGGGAGAAAGGCGGACAGGTATCCGGTAAGCGGCAGGGTCGGAACA
GGAGAGCGCACGAGGGAGCTTCCAGG
